>Addgene plasmid #202067 | pJT366 AAV-Rapamycin Inducible QNZF | addgene full sequence | sequence record 418110 | Addgene NGS Result
TGGTGAAAGTAAAAGATGCTGAAGATCAGTTGGGTGCACGAGTGGGTTACATCGAACTGGATCTCAACAG
CGGTAAGATCCTTGAGAGTTTTCGCCCCGAAGAACGTTTTCCAATGATGAGCACTTTTAAAGTTCTGCTA
TGTGGCGCGGTATTATCCCGTATTGACGCCGGGCAAGAGCAACTCGGTCGCCGCATACACTATTCTCAGA
ATGACTTGGTTGAGTACTCACCAGTCACAGAAAAGCATCTTACGGATGGCATGACAGTAAGAGAATTATG
CAGTGCTGCCATAACCATGAGTGATAACACTGCGGCCAACTTACTTCTGACAACGATCGGAGGACCGAAG
GAGCTAACCGCTTTTTTGCACAACATGGGGGATCATGTAACTCGCCTTGATCGTTGGGAACCGGAGCTGA
ATGAAGCCATACCAAACGACGAGCGTGACACCACGATGCCTGTAGCAATGGCAACAACGTTGCGCAAACT
ATTAACTGGCGAACTACTTACTCTAGCTTCCCGGCAACAATTAATAGACTGGATGGAGGCGGATAAAGTT
GCAGGACCACTTCTGCGCTCGGCCCTTCCGGCTGGCTGGTTTATTGCTGATAAATCTGGAGCCGGTGAGC
GTGGGTCTCGCGGTATCATTGCAGCACTGGGGCCAGATGGTAAGCCCTCCCGTATCGTAGTTATCTACAC
GACGGGGAGTCAGGCAACTATGGATGAACGAAATAGACAGATCGCTGAGATAGGTGCCTCACTGATTAAG
CATTGGTAACTGTCAGACCAAGTTTACTCATATATACTTTAGATTGATTTAAAACTTCATTTTTAATTTA
AAAGGATCTAGGTGAAGATCCTTTTTGATAATCTCATGACCAAAATCCCTTAACGTGAGTTTTCGTTCCA
CTGAGCGTCAGACCCCGTAGAAAAGATCAAAGGATCTTCTTGAGATCCTTTTTTTCTGCGCGTAATCTGC
TGCTTGCAAACAAAAAAACCACCGCTACCAGCGGTGGTTTGTTTGCCGGATCAAGAGCTACCAACTCTTT
TTCCGAAGGTAACTGGCTTCAGCAGAGCGCAGATACCAAATACTGTTCTTCTAGTGTAGCCGTAGTTAGG
CCACCACTTCAAGAACTCTGTAGCACCGCCTACATACCTCGCTCTGCTAATCCTGTTACCAGTGGCTGCT
GCCAGTGGCGATAAGTCGTGTCTTACCGGGTTGGACTCAAGACGATAGTTACCGGATAAGGCGCAGCGGT
CGGGCTGAACGGGGGGTTCGTGCACACAGCCCAGCTTGGAGCGAACGACCTACACCGAACTGAGATACCT
ACAGCGTGAGCTATGAGAAAGCGCCACGCTTCCCGAAGGGAGAAAGGCGGACAGGTATCCGGTAAGCGGC
AGGGTCGGAACAGGAGAGCGCACGAGGGAGCTTCCAGGGGGAAACGCCTGGTATCTTTATAGTCCTGTCG
GGTTTCGCCACCTCTGACTTGAGCGTCGATTTTTGTGATGCTCGTCAGGGGGGCGGAGCCTATGGAAAAA
CGCCAGCAACGCGGCCTTTTTACGGTTCCTGGCCTTTTGCTGGCCTTTTGCTCACATGTCCTGCAGGCAG
CTGCGCGCTCGCTCGCTCACTGAGGCCGCCCGGGCGTCGGGCGACCTTTGGTCGCCCGGCCTCAGTGAGC
GAGCGAGCGCGCAGAGAGGGAGTGGCCAACTCCATCACTAGGGGTTCCTGCGGCCGCACGCGTTAATGAT
GGGCGCTACAGTAATGATGGGCGGAATTCCTCGAGGTACTTATATAAGGGGGTGGGGGCGCGTTCGTCCT
CAGTCGCGATCGAACACTCGAGCCGAGCAGACGTGCCTAACCGGTGCCGCCACCATGCCTGCTGCCAAGA
GGGTCAAGTTGGACTGGCATGAAGGCCTGGAAGAGGCATCTCGTTTGTACTTTGGGGAAAGGAACGTGAA
AGGCATGTTTGAGGTGCTGGAGCCCTTGCATGCTATGATGGAACGGGGCCCCCAGACTCTGAAGGAAACA
TCTTTTAATCAGGCCTATGGTCGTGATTTAATGGAGGCCCAAGAGTGGTGCAGGAAGTACATGAAATCAG
GGAATGTCAAGGACCTCACCCAAGCCTGGGACCTCTATTATCATGTGTTCCGACGAATCTCAAAGCAGTC
TGGATCCGGATCAGGCTCCAGTCCGTTTTCCCCTGTTCAACTCCATCAACTTCGGGCGCAAATTCTTGCA
TATAAAATGCTCGCTCGTGGTCAACCGTTGCCAGAAACTCTTCAACTTGCAGTCCAGGGTGGCGGTGGTG
GCTCCGGCGAAGGTCAATCCGATGAACGCGCACTTCTTGATCAACTTCATACATTGCTTAGTAATACAGA
TGCAACTGGTCTCGAAGAAATTGATCGGGCGCTCGGGATACCTGAACTTGTCAATCAAGGTCAAGCACTT
GAACCTAAACAAGGCGGCGGTGGATCAGGTTTTGTTACATTGAAAGATGTAGGGATGGATTTTACACTCG
GGGATTGGGAACAATTGGGGCTCGAACAAGGGGATACGTTTTGGGATACTGCTCTCGATAATTGTCAAGA
TCTCTTTCTCCTCGATCCACCTGGCGGCGGTGGGTCTGGCCATGAGAAATTTCCGTCTGATCTCGATTTG
GATATGTTTAATGGGTCACTCGAATGTGATATGGAATCAATTATTCGCAGTGAACTCATGGATGCAGATG
GACTCGATTTTAATTTTGATTCAGGATCTGGAGAGGGAAGGGGAAGCCTCCTAACTTGCGGAGATGTCGA
GGAGAATCCTGGCCCACCTGCCGCTAAGCGTGTCAAGTTGGACTCTAGAGAACGCCCGTATGCTTGCCCT
GTCGAGTCCTGCGATCGCCGCTTTTCTCGCTCGGATGAGCTTACCCGCCATATCCGCATCCACACAGGCC
AGAAGCCCTTCCAGTGTCGAATCTGCATGCGTAACTTCAGTCGTAGTGACCACCTTACCACCCACATCCG
CACCCACACAGGCGGCGGCCGCAGGAGGAAGAAACGCACCAGCATAGAGACTAACATCCGTGTGGCCTTA
GAGAAGAGTTTCTTGGAGAATCAAAAGCCTACCTCGGAAGAGATCACTATGATTGCTGATCAGCTCAATA
TGGAAAAAGAGGTGATTCGTGTTTGGTTCTGTAACCGCCGCCAGAAAGAAAAAAGAATCAACAAGGGCGG
CGTGCAGGTGGAGACTATCTCCCCAGGCGACGGGCGCACCTTCCCCAAGCGCGGCCAGACCTGCGTGGTG
CACTACACCGGGATGCTTGAAGATGGAAAGAAATTTGATTCCTCCCGGGACAGAAACAAGCCCTTTAAGT
TTATGCTAGGCAAGCAGGAGGTGATCCGAGGCTGGGAAGAAGGGGTTGCCCAGATGAGTGTGGGTCAGAG
AGCCAAACTGACTATATCTCCAGATTATGCCTATGGTGCCACTGGGCACCCAGGCATCATCCCACCACAT
GCCACTCTCGTCTTTGATGTGGAGCTTCTAAAACTGGAATAACATATGAAATAAAATACGAAATGCGTAC
GTAATGATGGGCGCTAAATTAATGATGGGCGGAGTTGTAATGATGGGCGCTCGTTTAATGATGGGCGTCT
AGCTAATGATGGGCGGGCGATTAATGATGGGCGAAGGACTAATGATGGGCGCAGCGGTAATGATGGGCGA
TCAGCTAATGATGGGCGACGCGAATTAATTCAACATTTTGACACCCCCATAATATTTTTCCAGAATTAAC
AGTATAAATTGCATCTCTTGTTCAAGAGTTCCCTATCACTCTCTTTAATCACTACTCACAGTAACCTCAA
CTCCTGCGCCGCCACCATGGTGAGCAAGGGCGAGGAGCTGTTCACCGGGGTGGTGCCCATCCTGGTCGAG
CTGGACGGCGACGTAAACGGCCACAAGTTCAGCGTGTCCGGCGAGGGCGAGGGCGATGCCACCTACGGCA
AGCTGACCCTGAAGTTCATCTGCACCACCGGCAAGCTGCCCGTGCCCTGGCCCACCCTCGTGACCACCTT
CGGCTACGGCCTGATGTGCTTCGCCCGCTACCCCGACCACATGAAGCAGCACGACTTCTTCAAGTCCGCC
ATGCCCGAAGGCTACGTCCAGGAGCGCACCATCTTCTTCAAGGACGACGGCAACTACAAGACCCGCGCCG
AGGTGAAGTTCGAGGGCGACACCCTGGTGAACCGCATCGAGCTGAAGGGCATCGACTTCAAGGAGGACGG
CAACATCCTGGGGCACAAGCTGGAGTACAACTACAACAGCCACAACGTCTATATCATGGCCGACAAGCAG
AAGAACGGCATCAAGGTGAACTTCAAGATCCGCCACAACATCGAGGACGGCAGCGTGCAGCTCGCCGACC
ACTACCAGCAGAACACCCCCATCGGCGACGGCCCCGTGCTGCTGCCCGACAACCACTACCTGAGCTACCA
GTCCGCCCTGAGCAAAGACCCCAACGAGAAGCGCGATCACATGGTCCTGCTGGAGTTCGTGACCGCCGCC
GGGATCACTCTCGGCATGGACGAGCTGTACAAGTAAGCCTAATAAAGAGCTCAGATGCATGCATCAGAGT
GTGTTGGTTTTTTGTGTGTCGGACCGAGCGGCCGCAGGAACCCCTAGTGATGGAGTTGGCCACTCCCTCT
CTGCGCGCTCGCTCGCTCACTGAGGCCGGGCGACCAAAGGTCGCCCGACGCCCGGGCTTTGCCCGGGCGG
CCTCAGTGAGCGAGCGAGCGCGCAGCTGCCTGCAGGGGCGCCTGATGCGGTATTTTCTCCTTACGCATCT
GTGCGGTATTTCACACCGCATA
[95 nt withheld, positions 4853-4947]
T
[46 nt withheld, positions 4949-4994]
C
[141 nt withheld, positions 4996-5136]
CCTTTGACGTTGGAGTCCACGTTCTTT
[37 nt withheld, positions 5164-5200]
ACTCTATCTCGGGCTATTCTTTTGATTTATAAGGGATTTTGCCGATTTCGGTCTATTGGTTAAAAAATGA
GCTGATTTAACAAAAATTTAACGCGAATTTTAACAAAATATTAACGTTTACAATTTTATGGTGCACTCTC
AGTACAATCTGCTCTGATGCCGCATAGTTAAGCCAGCCCCGACACCCGCCAACACCCGCTGACGCGCCCT
GACGGGCTTGTCTGCTCCCGGCATCCGCTTACAGACAAGCTGTGACCGGGAGCTGCATGTGTCAGAGGTT
TTCACCGTCATCACCGAAACGCGCAAAGGGCCTCGTGATACGCCTATTTTTATAGGTTAATGTCATGATA
ATAATGGTTTCTTAGACGTCAGGTGGCACTTTTCGGGGAAATGTGCGCGGAACCCCTATTTGTTTATTTT
TCTAAATACATTCAAATATGTATCCGCTCATGAGACAATAACCCTGATAAATGCTTCAATAATATTGAAA
AAGGAAGAGTATGAGTATTCAACATTTCCGTGTCGCCCTTATTCCCTTTTTTGCGGCATTTTGCCTTCCT
GTTTTTGCTCACCCAGAAACGC
Features (pLannotate 1.2.2; 20 found; start..end, strand, type, name):
    950..1538    +  rep_origin     ori: high-copy-number ColE1/pMB1/pBR322/pUC origin of replication
   1611..1638    +  repeat_region  AAV2 ITR (fragment): inverted terminal repeat of adeno-associated virus serotype 2 inverted
   1667..1694    +  repeat_region  AAV2 ITR (fragment): inverted terminal repeat of adeno-associated virus serotype 2 inverted
   1878..1904    +  CDS            c-myc NLS: nuclear localization signal of human c-Myc proto-oncogene (Dang and Lee, 1988)
   1905..2165    +  CDS            FRB (fragment): FKBP-rapamycin binding domain of human FRAP
   2319..2462    +  CDS            NCOA3 (fragment): NCOA3_HUMAN - Also known as AIB1, BHLHE42, RAC3, TRAM1. Experimental evidence at protein level: Swiss-Prot protein existence level 1. Nuclear receptor coactivator that directly binds nuclear receptors and stimulates the transcriptional activities in a hormone- dependent fashion. Plays a central role in creating a multisubunit coactivator complex, which probably acts via remodeling of chromatin. Involved in the coactivation of different nuclear receptors, such as for steroids (GR and ER), retinoids (RARs and RXRs), thyroid hormone (TRs), vitamin D3 (VDR) and prostanoids (PPARs). Displays histon
   2481..2612    +  CDS            ZNF473 (fragment): ZN473_HUMAN - Also known as KIAA1141, ZFP100. Experimental evidence at protein level: Swiss-Prot protein existence level 1. Involved in histone 3'-end pre-mRNA processing by associating with U7 snRNP and interacting with SLBP/pre-mRNA complex. Increases histone 3'-end pre-mRNA processing but has no effect on U7 snRNP levels, when overexpressed. Required for cell cycle progression from G1 to S phases. From Homo sapiens (Human).
   2601..2750    +  CDS            FOXO4 (fragment): FOXO4_HUMAN - Also known as AFX, AFX1, MLLT7. Experimental evidence at protein level: Swiss-Prot protein existence level 1. Transcription factor involved in the regulation of the insulin signaling pathway. Binds to insulin-response elements (IREs) and can activate transcription of IGFBP1. Down-regulates expression of HIF1A and suppresses hypoxia-induced transcriptional activation of HIF1A-modulated genes. Also involved in negative regulation of the cell cycle. Involved in increased proteasome activity in embryonic stem cells (ESCs) by activating expression of PSMD11 in ESCs, leading to enhance
   2850..3212    +  CDS            ZFHD1 (DNA binding domain): composite human DNA-binding domain composed of domains from the transcription factors Zif268 and Oct-1 (Pomerantz et al., 1995)
   3222..3539    +  CDS            DmrB: F36V mutant of FK506-binding protein FKBP12 binds synthetic ligands that do not bind wild-type FKBP
   3744..3857    +  promoter       IL-2 promoter: minimal promoter from the human interleukin-2 gene
   3867..4583    +  CDS            Citrine: Citrine is a basic (constitutively fluorescent) yellow fluorescent protein published in 2001, derived from Aequorea victoria. It has moderate acid sensitivity.
   4619..4638    +  polyA_signal   poly(A) signal (fragment): synthetic polyadenylation signal
   4656..4796    +  repeat_region  AAV2 ITR: inverted terminal repeat of adeno-associated virus serotype 2 inverted
   4801..4852    -  misc_feature   bom (fragment): basis of mobility region from pBR322
   4871..5326    +  rep_origin     f1 ori (sequence partly withheld): f1 bacteriophage origin of replication; arrow indicates direction of (+) strand synthesis
   5327..5376    -  misc_feature   bom (fragment): basis of mobility region from pBR322
   5472..5504    -  CDS            rop (fragment): Rop protein, which maintains plasmids at low copy number; rop
   5596..5700    +  promoter       AmpR promoter: bla
   5701..779     +  CDS            AmpR (across the origin): β-lactamase; bla; confers resistance to ampicillin, carbenicillin, and related antibiotics
