[The description below was written by a language model from this plasmid's Addgene catalogue record and pLannotate feature annotations shown in this document.]
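Description:
pJT366 AAV-Rapamycin Inducible QNZF is a 5.8 kb AAV transfer plasmid for mammalian expression, built on the pJT360 backbone and described by its depositors as an inducible AAV activator with a built-in reporter. It is maintained in bacteria through a high-copy ColE1/pUC-type origin with ampicillin selection (β-lactamase under its own promoter), and it also carries an f1 phage origin plus small remnants of pBR322 bom and rop sequences.

Between the AAV2 inverted terminal repeats sits a compact two-part, chemically dimerised transcription system together with its target reporter. One part consists of a c-Myc nuclear localisation signal fused to the FRB rapamycin-binding domain, followed by short fragments of the human proteins NCOA3, ZNF473 and FOXO4. These fragments presumably form the concatenated activation module that the name abbreviates as QNZF, although the annotation does not account for every letter. The other part is the composite ZFHD1 DNA-binding domain (Zif268/Oct-1 derived) joined to an FKBP12-type domain, annotated as the F36V variant DmrB. Rapamycin bridges FKBP and FRB, so adding it should recruit the activator to ZFHD1-bound DNA. Downstream, a minimal IL-2 promoter drives the yellow fluorescent protein Citrine, terminated by a short synthetic poly(A) signal, giving a fluorescent readout of induced activation. The feature table does not annotate the promoter driving the effector proteins, any element separating the two coding units, or the ZFHD1 binding sites expected upstream of the minimal promoter.

Only the 3′ ITR is annotated as full length. The 5′ ITR appears as two short fragments, matching the recorded ITR deletion, which the depositors caution may compromise AAV packaging.
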