Addgene plasmid #202067: pJT366 AAV-Rapamycin Inducible QNZF
Purpose: Inducible AAV activator
Depositing lab: Michael Bassik & Lacra Bintu. Depositing organization: Stanford University. Publication: Development of compact transcriptional effectors using high-throughput measurements in diverse contexts. Tycko J, Van MV, Aradhana, DelRosso N, Ye H, Yao D, Valbuena R, Vaughan-Jackson A, Xu X, Ludwig C, Spees K, Liu K, Gu M, Khare V, Mukund AX, Suzuki PH, Arana S, Zhang C, Du PP, Ornstein TS, Hess GT, Kamber RA, Qi LS, Khalil AS, Bintu L, Bassik MC. Nat Biotechnol. 2024 Nov 1. doi: 10.1038/s41587-024-02442-6. PubMed 39487265.
Backbone
  Vector backbone: pJT360
  Vector type: Mammalian Expression, AAV ; AAV with reporter
Growth in bacteria
  Bacterial resistance: Ampicillin, 100 μg/mL
  Growth temperature: 37°C
  Growth strain: NEB Stable
  Copy number: High Copy
Gene/Insert
  Gene/Insert name: AAV-Rapamycin Inducible QNZF
  Species: H. sapiens (human)
  Mutation: ITR deletion
  Cloning method: Restriction Enzyme; 5′ cloning site Unknown (unknown if destroyed)
Terms and licenses: Academic/Nonprofit Terms; Industry Terms: Not Available to Industry
Depositor comments: ITR deletion may be problematic for AAV . Please visit https://www.biorxiv.org/content/10.1101/2023.05.12.540558v1 for bioRxiv preprint.
How to cite: pJT366 AAV-Rapamycin Inducible QNZF was a gift from Michael Bassik & Lacra Bintu (Addgene plasmid # 202067 ; http://n2t.net/addgene:202067 ; RRID:Addgene_202067)
